Addgene plasmid #211298: pBiT3.1-C_PIK3R4:1-1358
Purpose: Mammalian expression of full-length human PIK3R4. C-terminal HiBiT tag.
Depositing lab: Cheryl Arrowsmith. Depositing organization: University of Toronto. Publication: A Target Class Ligandability Evaluation of WD40 Repeat-Containing Proteins. Ackloo S, Li F, Szewczyk M, Seitova A, Loppnau P, Zeng H, Xu J, Ahmad S, Arnautova YA, Baghaie AJ, Beldar S, Bolotokova A, Centrella PA, Chau I, Clark MA, Cuozzo JW, Dehghani-Tafti S, Disch JS, Dong A, Dumas A, Feng JA, Ghiabi P, Gibson E, Gilmer J, Goldman B, Green SR, Guie MA, Guilinger JP, Harms N, Herasymenko O, Houliston S, Hutchinson A, Kearnes S, Keefe AD, Kimani SW, Kramer T, Kutera M, Kwak HA, Lento C, Li Y, Liu J, Loup J, Machado RAC, Mulhern CJ, Perveen S, Righetto GL, Riley P, Shrestha S, Sigel EA, Silva M, Sintchak MD, Slakman BL, Taylor RD, Thompson J, Torng W, Underkoffler C, von Rechenberg M, Walsh RT, Watson I, Wilson DJ, Wolf E, Yadav M, Yazdi AK, Zhang J, Zhang Y, Santhakumar V, Edwards AM, Barsyte-Lovejoy D, Schapira M, Brown PJ, Halabelian L, Arrowsmith CH. J Med Chem. 2025 Jan 23;68(2):1092-1112. doi: 10.1021/acs.jmedchem.4c02010. Epub 2024 Nov 4. PubMed 39495097.
Backbone
  Vector backbone: pBiT3.1-C
  Backbone manufacturer: Promega
  Vector type: Mammalian Expression
  Selectable markers: Neomycin (select with G418)
Growth in bacteria
  Bacterial resistance: Kanamycin, 50 μg/mL
  Growth temperature: 37°C
  Growth strain: DH5alpha
  Copy number: High Copy
Gene/Insert
  Gene/Insert name: PIK3R4:M1-K1358
  Species: H. sapiens (human)
  Insert size (bp): 4074
  Mutation: wild type
  Entrez Gene: PIK3R4 (a.k.a. VPS15, p150)
  Promoter: CMV
  Tag / fusion protein: GSSGGSSGVSGWRLFKKIS (C terminal on insert)
  Cloning method: Ligation Independent Cloning
  Sequencing primers: 5′ T7; 3′ TTGCTCAGCGGTGGCAGCAG
Resource information
  A portion of this plasmid was derived from a plasmid made by: Mammalian Gene Collection (BC110318)
Terms and licenses: Academic/Nonprofit Terms; Industry Terms: Not Available to Industry
Depositor comments: 5' Cloning Site: EcoR1 (not destroyed), 3' Cloning Site: Xho1 (not destroyed).
How to cite: pBiT3.1-C_PIK3R4:1-1358 was a gift from Cheryl Arrowsmith (Addgene plasmid # 211298 ; http://n2t.net/addgene:211298 ; RRID:Addgene_211298)
