[The description below was written by a language model from this plasmid's Addgene catalogue record and pLannotate feature annotations shown in this document.]
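Description:
pBiT3.1-C_PIK3R4:1-1358 is a mammalian expression plasmid built on Promega's pBiT3.1-C backbone. It carries the full-length, wild-type human PIK3R4 coding sequence (residues M1 to K1358, 4,074 bp; also known as VPS15 or p150), derived from a Mammalian Gene Collection clone. The insert was placed between retained EcoRI and XhoI sites by ligation-independent cloning. Transcription is driven by the CMV immediate-early enhancer and promoter, followed by a chimeric β-globin/immunoglobulin intron that promotes efficient mRNA processing, and is terminated by an SV40 polyadenylation signal. A T7 promoter upstream of the open reading frame serves as a sequencing primer site. The protein is fused at its C terminus, through a short glycine-serine linker, to the HiBiT peptide. HiBiT is the small fragment of split NanoLuc luciferase, which complements LgBiT to give a luminescent readout of protein abundance. The annotation software did not call HiBiT itself. The short "SET1" fragment it reports downstream of the insert is probably an incidental match.

The plasmid replicates in E. coli from a high-copy ColE1/pUC-type origin and is selected with kanamycin through an EM7-driven neo (nptII) gene, which lies next to a loxP site. The catalogue lists neomycin/G418 as the mammalian selectable marker. However, the feature table shows only the bacterial EM7 promoter in front of neo, and it also shows a separate SV40 promoter-driven blasticidin S deaminase cassette with a synthetic poly(A) signal. The usable mammalian selection should therefore be confirmed. The associated publication evaluates the ligandability of WD40 repeat proteins, which suggests the plasmid is used in luminescence-based cellular assays of PIK3R4 levels or ligand engagement, although the record does not name a specific assay.
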