Features (pLannotate 1.2.2; 17 found; start..end, strand, type, name):
     24..105     -  polyA_signal   SV40 poly(A) signal: SV40 polyadenylation signal
    128..211     -  CDS            large T antigen (fragment): large T antigen from SV40 (simian virus 40)
    276..641     +  enhancer       CMV enhancer: human cytomegalovirus immediate early enhancer
    643..842     +  promoter       CMV promoter: human cytomegalovirus (CMV) immediate early promoter
    981..1113    +  intron         chimeric intron: chimera between introns from human β-globin and immunoglobulin heavy chain genes
   1157..1175    +  promoter       T7 promoter: promoter for bacteriophage T7 RNA polymerase
   1243..5316    +  CDS            PIK3R4: PI3R4_HUMAN - Also known as VPS15 From Homo sapiens (Human).
   5412..5439    +  CDS            SET1 (fragment): solubility-enhancement tag derived from T7 phage gene 10B
   5465..5586    -  polyA_signal   SV40 poly(A) signal: SV40 polyadenylation signal
   5609..5677    -  CDS            large T antigen (fragment): large T antigen from SV40 (simian virus 40)
   5701..5734    +  protein_bind   loxP: Cre-mediated recombination occurs in the 8-bp core sequence (GCATACAT). Cre recombinase
   5744..5791    +  promoter       EM7 promoter: synthetic bacterial promoter&nbsp
   5823..6614    +  CDS            neo: KKA2_KLEPN - Also known as kan, nptII. Experimental evidence at protein level: Swiss-Prot protein existence level 1. Resistance to kanamycin, neomycin, paromomycin, ribostamycin, butirosin and gentamicin B. From Klebsiella pneumoniae.
   6775..7363    -  rep_origin     ori: high-copy-number ColE1/pMB1/pBR322/pUC origin of replication
   7489..7537    -  polyA_signal   poly(A) signal: synthetic polyadenylation signal
   7561..7959    -  CDS            BSD: blasticidin S deaminase; Aspergillus terreus BSD; confers resistance to blasticidin
   7990..8347    -  promoter       SV40 promoter: SV40 enhancer and early promoter
>Addgene plasmid #211298 | pBiT3.1-C_PIK3R4:1-1358 | addgene full sequence | sequence record 423446 | Addgene NGS Result
AAGACGCGTTAATTAAGACGTCGGCAGTGAAAAAAATGCTTTATTTGTGAAATTTGTGATGCTATTGCTT
TATTTGTAACCATTATAAGCTGCAATAAACAAGTTAACAACAACAATTGCATTCATTTTATGTTTCAGGT
TCAGGGGGAGGTGTGGGAGGTTTTTTAAAGCAAGTAAAACCTCTACAAATGTGGTATGGCTGATTATGAT
CCGCGGCCGCAATACGTCGACGTTATCAGCTGACTTCGTACGAGAGCCTAGGATTATGGCGCGCCACTAG
TTATTAATAGTAATCAATTACGGGGTCATTAGTTCATAGCCCATATATGGAGTTCCGCGTTACATAACTT
ACGGTAAATGGCCCGCCTGGCTGACCGCCCAACGACCCCCGCCCATTGACGTCAATAATGACGTATGTTC
CCATAGTAACGCCAATAGGGACTTTCCATTGACGTCAATGGGTGGAGTATTTACGGTAAACTGCCCACTT
GGCAGTACATCAAGTGTATCATATGCCAAGTCCGCCCCCTATTGACGTCAATGACGGTAAATGGCCCGCC
TGGCATTATGCCCAGTACATGACCTTACGGGACTTTCCTACTTGGCAGTACATCTACGTATTAGTCATCG
CTATTACCATGGTGATGCGGTTTTGGCAGTACACCAATGGGCGTGGATAGCGGTTTGACTCACGGGGATT
TCCAAGTCTCCACCCCATTGACGTCAATGGGAGTTTGTTTTGGCACCAAAATCAACGGGACTTTCCAAAA
TGTCGTAATAACCCCGCCCCGTTGACGCAAATGGGCGGTAGGCGTGTACGGTGGGAGGTCTATATAAGCA
GAGCTGGTTTAGTGAACCGTCAGATCACTAGAATCTTTATTGCGGTAGTTTATCACAGTTAAATTGCTAA
CGCAGTCAGTGCTTCTGACACAACAGTCTCGAACTTAAGCTGCAGAAGTTGGTCGTGAGGCACTGGGCAG
GTAAGTATCAAGGTTACAAGACAGGTTTAAGGAGACCAATAGAAACTGGGCTTGTCGAGACAGAGAAGAC
TCTTGCGTTTCTGATAGGCACCTATTGGTCTTACTGACATCCACTTTGCCTTTCTCTCCACAGGTGTCCA
CTCCCAGTTCAATTACAGCTCTTAAGGCTAGAGTATTAATACGACTCACTATAGGGGCGATCGCAACAAG
CTTCGGGAAGATCTGGAGCTAGCGGCGGGGGATCCGGTGGGAATTCGACACCATGGGAAATCAGCTTGCT
GGCATTGCTCCCTCCCAGATCCTTTCTGTAGAGAGTTATTTTTCAGATATTCATGACTTTGAATATGATA
AAAGCCTGGGGAGTACTCGGTTTTTTAAAGTTGCTCGAGCCAAGCACCGAGAAGGCCTGGTCGTTGTGAA
GGTTTTTGCAATTCAGGATCCCACATTGCCTTTAACCAGCTATAAACAAGAGCTGGAGGAACTGAAAATC
AGGCTTAATTCTGCACAGAATTGTCTACCTTTCCAGAAAGCATCAGAAAAAGCATCTGAGAAAGCAGCTA
TGCTCTTTAGGCAGTATGTGCGAGACAATCTCTATGATCGCATCAGTACCCGTCCATTCTTGAATAACAT
TGAGAAGCGCTGGATTGCTTTCCAGATCCTGACAGCTGTGGACCAAGCACACAAATCTGGAGTTCGTCAT
GGGGACATCAAGACTGAGAATGTGATGGTCACCAGTTGGAATTGGGTTCTTCTAACTGATTTTGCCAGTT
TTAAGCCCACTTATCTTCCAGAAGACAACCCGGCAGATTTCAATTATTTCTTTGACACATCACGGAGGAG
AACTTGCTATATTGCTCCTGAACGTTTTGTTGATGGTGGGATGTTTGCCACTGAGTTAGAATATATGAGA
GATCCTTCAACTCCGCTTGTAGACTTAAATAGCAATCAGAGAACAAGAGGAGAGTTGAAGAGAGCAATGG
ACATCTTTTCAGCAGGTTGTGTGATAGCTGAGCTTTTTACAGAAGGTGTACCATTATTTGATCTCTCTCA
ACTTTTGGCTTATAGAAATGGACATTTTTTCCCTGAACAAGTGCTAAATAAAATTGAAGATCACAGTATC
AGAGAATTGGTAACTCAGATGATTCACCGTGAGCCAGATAAACGTTTAGAGGCAGAAGATTACTTAAAAC
AGCAGCGTGGCAATGCCTTTCCTGAAATATTTTACACTTTTCTTCAGCCCTACATGGCCCAGTTTGCCAA
GGAAACGTTTCTTTCTGCAGATGAGCGTATTCTGGTTATACGGAAGGATTTGGGCAACATTATTCACAAT
CTCTGTGGACATGATCTGCCAGAAAAAGCCGAAGGAGAGCCTAAGGAAAATGGGCTGGTTATCTTGGTAT
CTGTTATAACATCCTGCCTACAGACCCTTAAATACTGTGATTCCAAACTAGCTGCTTTGGAACTGATTCT
TCATTTGGCTCCAAGATTAAGTGTTGAAATCCTTTTGGATCGTATTACTCCATATCTTTTGCATTTCAGC
AATGACTCTGTTCCTAGGGTGAGGGCTGAAGCCTTGAGGACGTTGACCAAAGTTCTTGCTCTCGTCAAAG
AGGTTCCTCGTAATGATATCAATATTTATCCGGAATACATTCTGCCAGGCATAGCCCACTTAGCCCAAGA
TGATGCTACTATCGTTAGACTAGCCTATGCTGAAAACATAGCTCTGCTGGCAGAAACAGCTCTGAGATTC
CTGGAATTAGTACAGTTAAAAAATCTTAATATGGAAAATGACCCCAATAATGAAGAAATAGATGAGGTTA
CACATCCAAATGGAAATTATGACACAGAGCTCCAAGCCTTACATGAAATGGTCCAGCAGAAAGTTGTTAC
TTTGCTAAGTGACCCTGAAAATATTGTAAAACAAACCTTGATGGAAAATGGAATAACACGGCTGTGTGTA
TTCTTTGGACGTCAGAAAGCCAACGATGTTTTGTTGTCCCACATGATTACTTTCCTAAATGATAAGAATG
ATTGGCATCTACGTGGAGCATTTTTTGATAGTATAGTTGGTGTTGCTGCCTATGTTGGCTGGCAAAGCTC
CTCAATTCTCAAGCCTCTGCTGCAACAAGGTCTTAGTGATGCTGAGGAATTTGTCATTGTGAAAGCTCTT
TATGCCCTTACTTGTATGTGCCAGTTAGGACTGCTACAAAAACCCCATGTTTACGAATTTGCCAGTGATA
TTGCCCCCTTCCTGTGTCATCCCAATTTATGGATACGTTATGGTGCCGTGGGATTTATCACAGTGGTAGC
TCGTCAAATAAGTACAGCTGATGTCTACTGTAAACTGATGCCTTATCTTGACCCATATATTACCCAACCA
ATAATACAGATTGAAAGAAAACTTGTTCTGCTCAGTGTTTTAAAGGAACCAGTAAGTCGTTCTATATTTG
ATTATGCTTTGAGGTCTAAAGATATTACTAGCTTGTTCAGACATCTTCACATGCGTCAGAAGAAACGAAA
TGGTTCTCTTCCCGACTGCCCTCCGCCAGAGGATCCTGCCATAGCACAGCTTCTGAAGAAGTTGCTCTCA
CAGGGAATGACAGAGGAAGAGGAAGACAAACTTCTGGCACTGAAAGACTTCATGATGAAATCTAATAAAG
CAAAGGCCAATATAGTGGACCAGAGCCATCTTCATGATAGTAGTCAGAAAGGTGTAATTGACTTGGCAGC
TTTAGGCATAACTGGGAGACAAGTTGATCTTGTTAAAACCAAACAAGAACCAGATGACAAACGGGCCAGA
AAACATGTAAAACAAGACTCAAATGTAAATGAAGAATGGAAAAGCATGTTTGGGTCACTGGACCCACCAA
ACATGCCACAGGCCCTACCTAAAGGGAGTGATCAGGAGGTGATTCAGACTGGGAAACCTCCTCGTTCCGA
GTCCTCTGCTGGCATTTGTGTCCCTTTGTCAACTTCTTCACAGGTTCCAGAAGTGACAACTGTCCAAAAT
AAAAAACCAGTAATACCGGTTTTAAGTAGTACAATCTTACCATCCACCTATCAGATTCGAATTACAACTT
GTAAAACTGAACTTCAGCAACTCATCCAGCAAAAGCGGGAGCAGTGCAATGCTGAGAGAATAGCTAAGCA
GATGATGGAAAATGCTGAATGGGAGAGTAAACCACCACCACCTGGATGGCGTCCTAAAGGGCTGTTAGTT
GCCCATCTTCATGAGCATAAATCTGCTGTGAATCGAATTAGAGTCTCTGATGAACACTCACTTTTTGCAA
CATGTTCAAATGATGGCACAGTGAAAATCTGGAACAGTCAAAAGATGGAGGGGAAGACCACCACTACCAG
ATCTATTCTTACATACAGCCGAATTGGAGGACGAGTCAAGACGCTCACATTCTGCCAAGGCTCCCACTAT
TTAGCCATAGCATCTGATAATGGTGCTGTCCAGCTTCTTGGAATTGAGGCTTCTAAGCTGCCCAAGTCTC
CTAAAATCCATCCTCTACAAAGCAGAATTCTAGATCAGAAGGAGGACGGTTGTGTTGTGGATATGCATCA
CTTCAACTCTGGAGCACAGTCTGTTCTTGCCTATGCCACTGTGAATGGCTCTCTGGTTGGCTGGGACCTT
AGGTCTTCAAGCAATGCGTGGACTTTAAAGCATGATTTAAAGTCGGGCCTCATCACTTCCTTTGCTGTGG
ACATCCACCAATGCTGGCTCTGCATTGGTACAAGCAGTGGTACCATGGCTTGTTGGGACATGAGGTTCCA
GTTGCCAATTTCAAGTCACTGTCATCCTTCCAGGGCTCGAATCAGACGCCTCTCAATGCACCCTCTGTAT
CAGTCCTGGGTGATTGCAGCTGTTCAGGGCAACAACGAAGTGTCCATGTGGGACATGGAGACTGGTGACA
GAAGATTTACTCTCTGGGCCAGCAGTGCACCACCACTTTCTGAATTACAGCCTTCTCCTCATAGCGTCCA
TGGTATCTACTGTAGTCCTGCAGATGGAAATCCTATCCTACTAACAGCTGGCTCAGATATGAAAATAAGG
TTTTGGGACTTGGCTTACCCAGAAAGGTCCTATGTTGTTGCAGGAAGTACTAGTTCCCCATCTGTGTCCT
ACTACAGGAAAATAATTGAAGGCACTGAAGTTGTCCAGGAAATTCAGAATAAGCAGAAAGTAGGACCAAG
TGATGACACCCCTCGAAGGGGCCCAGAGTCCCTGCCCGTGGGACATCATGACATCATCACTGATGTCGCC
ACATTCCAGACCACACAGGGCTTCATCGTAACTGCTTCTAGAGATGGGATTGTGAAGGTGTGGAAAGGCT
CGAGCGGTGGGAGCTCCGGTGTGAGCGGCTGGCGGCTGTTCAAGAAGATTAGCTAAGTTTAAACGGCCGC
GACTCTAGACTGCAGGCATGCAAGCTGATTTGGCTGCTGCCACCGCTGAGCAAGGCCGCTTCGAGCAGAC
ATGATAAGATACATTGATGAGTTTGGACAAACCACAACTAGAATGCAGTGAAAAAAATGCTTTATTTGTG
AAATTTGTGATGCTATTGCTTTATTTGTAACCATTATAAGCTGCAATAAACAAGTTAACAACAACAATTG
CATTCATTTTATGTTTCAGGTTCAGGGGGAGATGTGGGAGGTTTTTTTAAGCAAGTAAAACCTCTACAAA
TGTGGTAAAATCTTAATTAAGACTTCTAATATAACTTCGTATAGCATACATTATACGAAGTTATGGTTCC
ACTGTTGACAATTAATCATCGGCATAGTATATCGGCATAGTATAATACGACAAGGTGAGGAACTAAACCC
AGGAGGCAGATCATGATTGAACAAGATGGATTGCACGCAGGTTCTCCGGCCGCTTGGGTGGAGAGGCTAT
TCGGCTATGACTGGGCACAACAGACAATCGGCTGCTCTGATGCCGCCGTGTTCCGGCTGTCAGCGCAGGG
GCGCCCGGTTCTTTTTGTCAAGACCGACCTGTCCGGTGCCCTGAATGAACTGCAGGACGAGGCAGCGCGG
CTATCGTGGCTGGCCACGACGGGCGTTCCTTGCGCAGCTGTGCTCGACGTTGTCACTGAAGCGGGAAGGG
ACTGGCTGCTATTGGGCGAAGTGCCGGGGCAGGATCTCCTGTCATCTCACCTTGCTCCTGCCGAGAAAGT
ATCCATCATGGCTGATGCAATGCGGCGGCTGCATACGCTTGATCCGGCTACCTGCCCATTCGACCACCAA
GCGAAACATCGCATCGAGCGAGCACGTACTCGGATGGAAGCCGGTCTTGTCGATCAGGATGATCTGGACG
AAGAGCATCAGGGGCTCGCGCCAGCCGAACTGTTCGCCAGGCTCAAGGCGCGCATGCCCGACGGCGAGGA
TCTCGTCGTGACCCATGGCGATGCCTGCTTGCCGAATATCATGGTGGAAAATGGCCGCTTTTCTGGATTC
ATCGACTGTGGCCGGCTGGGTGTGGCGGACCGCTATCAGGACATAGCGTTGGCTACCCGTGATATTGCTG
AAGAGCTTGGCGGCGAATGGGCTGACCGCTTCCTCGTGCTTTACGGTATCGCCGCTCCCGATTCGCAGCG
CATCGCCTTCTATCGCCTTCTTGACGAGTTCTTCTGATTCGAAATGACCGACCAAGCGACGCCCAACCGG
TATCAGCTCACTCAAAGGCGGTAATACGGTTATCCACAGAATCAGGGGATAACGCAGGAAAGAACATGTG
AGCAAAAGGCCAGCAAAAGGCCAGGAACCGTAAAAAGGCCGCGTTGCTGGCGTTTTTCCATAGGCTCCGC
CCCCCTGACGAGCATCACAAAAATCGACGCTCAAGTCAGAGGTGGCGAAACCCGACAGGACTATAAAGAT
ACCAGGCGTTTCCCCCTGGAAGCTCCCTCGTGCGCTCTCCTGTTCCGACCCTGCCGCTTACCGGATACCT
GTCCGCCTTTCTCCCTTCGGGAAGCGTGGCGCTTTCTCATAGCTCACGCTGTAGGTATCTCAGTTCGGTG
TAGGTCGTTCGCTCCAAGCTGGGCTGTGTGCACGAACCCCCCGTTCAGCCCGACCGCTGCGCCTTATCCG
GTAACTATCGTCTTGAGTCCAACCCGGTAAGACACGACTTATCGCCACTGGCAGCAGCCACTGGTAACAG
GATTAGCAGAGCGAGGTATGTAGGCGGTGCTACAGAGTTCTTGAAGTGGTGGCCTAACTACGGCTACACT
AGAAGGACAGTATTTGGTATCTGCGCTCTGCTGAAGCCAGTTACCTTCGGAAAAAGAGTTGGTAGCTCTT
GATCCGGCAAACAAACCACCGCTGGTAGCGGTGGTTTTTTTGTTTGCAAGCAGCAGATTACGCGCAGAAA
AAAAGGATTTCAAGAAGATCCTTTGATCTTTTCTACGGGGTCTGACGCTCAGTGGAACGAAAACTCACGT
TAAGGGATTTTGGTCATGAGATTATCAAAAAGGATCTTCACCTAGATCCTTTTATAGTCCGGAATCGTCA
CACAAAAAACCAACACACAGATGTAATGAAAATAAAGATATTTTATTGCGGCCATCGTGATGGCTAGAGT
TTAGCCCTCCCACACATAACCAGAGGGCAGCAATTCACGAATCCCAACTGCCGTCGGCTGTCCATCACTG
TCCTTCACTATGGCTTTGATCCCAGGATGCAGATCGAGAAGCACCTGTCGGCACCGTCCGCAGGGGCTCA
AGATGCCCCTGTTCTCATTTCCGATCGCGACGATACAAGTCAGGTTGCCAGCTGCCGCAGCAGCAGCAGT
GCCCAGCACCACGAGTTCTGCACAAGGTCCCCCAGTAAAATGATATACATTGACACCAGTGAAGATGCGG
CCGTCGCTAGAGAGAGCTGCGCTGGCGACGCTGTAGTCTTCAGAGATGGGGATGCTGTTGATTGTAGCCG
TTGCTCTTTCAATGAGGGTGGATTCTTCTTGAGACAAAGGCTTGGCCATGGTGGCGCTAGTGTCAGAAGA
ATCGAGCTTTTTGCAAAAGCCTAGGCCTCCAAAAAAGCCTCCTCACTACTTCTGGAATAGCTCAGAGGCC
GAGGCGGCCTCGGCCTCTGCATAAATAAAAAAAATTAGTCAGCCATGGGGCGGAGAATGGGCGGAACTGG
GCGGAGTTAGGGGCGGGATGGGCGGAGTTAGGGGCGGGACTATGGTTGCTGACTAATTGAGATGCATGCT
TTGCATACTTCTGCCTGCTGGGGAGCCTGGGGACTTTCCACACCTGGTTGCTGACTAATTGAGATGCATG
CTTTGCATACTTCTGCCTGCTGGGGAGCCTGGGGACTTTCCACACCCTAACTGACACACATTCCACAGCT
GGTTCTTTCCGCCTCAGAAGGTACCTAACCAAGTTCCTCTTTCAGAGGTTATTTCAGGCCATGGTGCTGC
GC
