>Addgene plasmid #211298 | pBiT3.1-C_PIK3R4:1-1358 | depositor partial sequence | sequence record 412074 | Insert sequence
ATGGGAAATCAGCTTGCTGGCATTGCTCCCTCCCAGATCCTTTCTGTAGAGAGTTATTTTTCAGATATTC
ATGACTTTGAATATGATAAAAGCCTGGGGAGTACTCGGTTTTTTAAAGTTGCTCGAGCCAAGCACCGAGA
AGGCCTGGTCGTTGTGAAGGTTTTTGCAATTCAGGATCCCACATTGCCTTTAACCAGCTATAAACAAGAG
CTGGAGGAACTGAAAATCAGGCTTAATTCTGCACAGAATTGTCTACCTTTCCAGAAAGCATCAGAAAAAG
CATCTGAGAAAGCAGCTATGCTCTTTAGGCAGTATGTGCGAGACAATCTCTATGATCGCATCAGTACCCG
TCCATTCTTGAATAACATTGAGAAGCGCTGGATTGCTTTCCAGATCCTGACAGCTGTGGACCAAGCACAC
AAATCTGGAGTTCGTCATGGGGACATCAAGACTGAGAATGTGATGGTCACCAGTTGGAATTGGGTTCTTC
TAACTGATTTTGCCAGTTTTAAGCCCACTTATCTTCCAGAAGACAACCCGGCAGATTTCAATTATTTCTT
TGACACATCACGGAGGAGAACTTGCTATATTGCTCCTGAACGTTTTGTTGATGGTGGGATGTTTGCCACT
GAGTTAGAATATATGAGAGATCCTTCAACTCCGCTTGTAGACTTAAATAGCAATCAGAGAACAAGAGGAG
AGTTGAAGAGAGCAATGGACATCTTTTCAGCAGGTTGTGTGATAGCTGAGCTTTTTACAGAAGGTGTACC
ATTATTTGATCTCTCTCAACTTTTGGCTTATAGAAATGGACATTTTTTCCCTGAACAAGTGCTAAATAAA
ATTGAAGATCACAGTATCAGAGAATTGGTAACTCAGATGATTCACCGTGAGCCAGATAAACGTTTAGAGG
CAGAAGATTACTTAAAACAGCAGCGTGGCAATGCCTTTCCTGAAATATTTTACACTTTTCTTCAGCCCTA
CATGGCCCAGTTTGCCAAGGAAACGTTTCTTTCTGCAGATGAGCGTATTCTGGTTATACGGAAGGATTTG
GGCAACATTATTCACAATCTCTGTGGACATGATCTGCCAGAAAAAGCCGAAGGAGAGCCTAAGGAAAATG
GGCTGGTTATCTTGGTATCTGTTATAACATCCTGCCTACAGACCCTTAAATACTGTGATTCCAAACTAGC
TGCTTTGGAACTGATTCTTCATTTGGCTCCAAGATTAAGTGTTGAAATCCTTTTGGATCGTATTACTCCA
TATCTTTTGCATTTCAGCAATGACTCTGTTCCTAGGGTGAGGGCTGAAGCCTTGAGGACGTTGACCAAAG
TTCTTGCTCTCGTCAAAGAGGTTCCTCGTAATGATATCAATATTTATCCGGAATACATTCTGCCAGGCAT
AGCCCACTTAGCCCAAGATGATGCTACTATCGTTAGACTAGCCTATGCTGAAAACATAGCTCTGCTGGCA
GAAACAGCTCTGAGATTCCTGGAATTAGTACAGTTAAAAAATCTTAATATGGAAAATGACCCCAATAATG
AAGAAATAGATGAGGTTACACATCCAAATGGAAATTATGACACAGAGCTCCAAGCCTTACATGAAATGGT
CCAGCAGAAAGTTGTTACTTTGCTAAGTGACCCTGAAAATATTGTAAAACAAACCTTGATGGAAAATGGA
ATAACACGGCTGTGTGTATTCTTTGGACGTCAGAAAGCCAACGATGTTTTGTTGTCCCACATGATTACTT
TCCTAAATGATAAGAATGATTGGCATCTACGTGGAGCATTTTTTGATAGTATAGTTGGTGTTGCTGCCTA
TGTTGGCTGGCAAAGCTCCTCAATTCTCAAGCCTCTGCTGCAACAAGGTCTTAGTGATGCTGAGGAATTT
GTCATTGTGAAAGCTCTTTATGCCCTTACTTGTATGTGCCAGTTAGGACTGCTACAAAAACCCCATGTTT
ACGAATTTGCCAGTGATATTGCCCCCTTCCTGTGTCATCCCAATTTATGGATACGTTATGGTGCCGTGGG
ATTTATCACAGTGGTAGCTCGTCAAATAAGTACAGCTGATGTCTACTGTAAACTGATGCCTTATCTTGAC
CCATATATTACCCAACCAATAATACAGATTGAAAGAAAACTTGTTCTGCTCAGTGTTTTAAAGGAACCAG
TAAGTCGTTCTATATTTGATTATGCTTTGAGGTCTAAAGATATTACTAGCTTGTTCAGACATCTTCACAT
GCGTCAGAAGAAACGAAATGGTTCTCTTCCCGACTGCCCTCCGCCAGAGGATCCTGCCATAGCACAGCTT
CTGAAGAAGTTGCTCTCACAGGGAATGACAGAGGAAGAGGAAGACAAACTTCTGGCACTGAAAGACTTCA
TGATGAAATCTAATAAAGCAAAGGCCAATATAGTGGACCAGAGCCATCTTCATGATAGTAGTCAGAAAGG
TGTAATTGACTTGGCAGCTTTAGGCATAACTGGGAGACAAGTTGATCTTGTTAAAACCAAACAAGAACCA
GATGACAAACGGGCCAGAAAACATGTAAAACAAGACTCAAATGTAAATGAAGAATGGAAAAGCATGTTTG
GGTCACTGGACCCACCAAACATGCCACAGGCCCTACCTAAAGGGAGTGATCAGGAGGTGATTCAGACTGG
GAAACCTCCTCGTTCCGAGTCCTCTGCTGGCATTTGTGTCCCTTTGTCAACTTCTTCACAGGTTCCAGAA
GTGACAACTGTCCAAAATAAAAAACCAGTAATACCGGTTTTAAGTAGTACAATCTTACCATCCACCTATC
AGATTCGAATTACAACTTGTAAAACTGAACTTCAGCAACTCATCCAGCAAAAGCGGGAGCAGTGCAATGC
TGAGAGAATAGCTAAGCAGATGATGGAAAATGCTGAATGGGAGAGTAAACCACCACCACCTGGATGGCGT
CCTAAAGGGCTGTTAGTTGCCCATCTTCATGAGCATAAATCTGCTGTGAATCGAATTAGAGTCTCTGATG
AACACTCACTTTTTGCAACATGTTCAAATGATGGCACAGTGAAAATCTGGAACAGTCAAAAGATGGAGGG
GAAGACCACCACTACCAGATCTATTCTTACATACAGCCGAATTGGAGGACGAGTCAAGACGCTCACATTC
TGCCAAGGCTCCCACTATTTAGCCATAGCATCTGATAATGGTGCTGTCCAGCTTCTTGGAATTGAGGCTT
CTAAGCTGCCCAAGTCTCCTAAAATCCATCCTCTACAAAGCAGAATTCTAGATCAGAAGGAGGACGGTTG
TGTTGTGGATATGCATCACTTCAACTCTGGAGCACAGTCTGTTCTTGCCTATGCCACTGTGAATGGCTCT
CTGGTTGGCTGGGACCTTAGGTCTTCAAGCAATGCGTGGACTTTAAAGCATGATTTAAAGTCGGGCCTCA
TCACTTCCTTTGCTGTGGACATCCACCAATGCTGGCTCTGCATTGGTACAAGCAGTGGTACCATGGCTTG
TTGGGACATGAGGTTCCAGTTGCCAATTTCAAGTCACTGTCATCCTTCCAGGGCTCGAATCAGACGCCTC
TCAATGCACCCTCTGTATCAGTCCTGGGTGATTGCAGCTGTTCAGGGCAACAACGAAGTGTCCATGTGGG
ACATGGAGACTGGTGACAGAAGATTTACTCTCTGGGCCAGCAGTGCACCACCACTTTCTGAATTACAGCC
TTCTCCTCATAGCGTCCATGGTATCTACTGTAGTCCTGCAGATGGAAATCCTATCCTACTAACAGCTGGC
TCAGATATGAAAATAAGGTTTTGGGACTTGGCTTACCCAGAAAGGTCCTATGTTGTTGCAGGAAGTACTA
GTTCCCCATCTGTGTCCTACTACAGGAAAATAATTGAAGGCACTGAAGTTGTCCAGGAAATTCAGAATAA
GCAGAAAGTAGGACCAAGTGATGACACCCCTCGAAGGGGCCCAGAGTCCCTGCCCGTGGGACATCATGAC
ATCATCACTGATGTCGCCACATTCCAGACCACACAGGGCTTCATCGTAACTGCTTCTAGAGATGGGATTG
TGAAGGTGTGGAAA
